>Addgene plasmid #121408 | pCu-GFP-Atg17(416) | addgene full sequence | sequence record 236911 | Addgene NGS Result
CCCGACTGGAAAGCGGGCAGTGAGCGCAACGCAATTAATGTGAGTTAGCTCACTCATTAGGCACCCCAGG
CTTTACACTTTATGCTTCCGGCTCGTATGTTGTGTGGAATTGTGAGCGGATAACAATTTCACACAGGAAA
CAGCTATGACCATGATTACGCCAAGCGCGCAATTAACCCTCACTAAAGGGAACAAAAGCTGGAGCTCCTA
GTTAGAAAAAGACATTTTTGCTGTCAGTCACTGTCAAGAGATTCTTTTGCTGGCATTTCTTCTAGAAGCA
AAAAGAGCGATGCGTCTTTTCCGCTGAACCGTTCCAGCAAAAAAGACTACCAACGCAATATGGATTGTCA
GAATCATATAAAAGAGAAGCAAATAACTCCTTGTCTTGTATCAATTGCATTATAATATCTTCTTGTTAGT
GCAATATCATATAGAAGTCATCGACTAGTATGAGTAAAGGAGAAGAACTTTTCACTGGAGTTGTCCCAAT
TCTTGTTGAATTAGATGGTGATGTTAATGGGCACAAATTTTCTGTCAGTGGAGAGGGTGAAGGTGATGCA
ACATACGGAAAACTTACCCTTAAATTTATTTGCACTACTGGAAAACTACCTGTTCCATGGCCAACACTTG
TCACTACTTTCACTTATGGTGTTCAATGCTTTTCAAGATACCCAGATCATATGAAACGGCATGACTTTTT
CAAGAGTGCCATGCCCGAAGGTTATGTACAGGAAAGAACTATATTTTTCAAAGATGACGGGAACTACAAG
ACACGTGCTGAAGTCAAGTTTGAAGGTGATACCCTTGTTAATAGAATCGAGTTAAAAGGTATTGATTTTA
AAGAAGATGGAAACATTCTTGGACACAAATTGGAATACAACTATAACTCACACAATGTATACATCATGGC
AGACAAACAAAAGAATGGAATCAAAGTTAACTTCAAAATTAGACACAACATTGAAGATGGAAGCGTTCAA
CTAGCAGACCATTATCAACAAAATACTCCAATTGGCGATGGCCCTGTCCTTTTACCAGACAACCATTACC
TGTCCACACAATCTGCCCTTTCGAAAGATCCCAACGAAAAGAGAGACCACATGGTCCTTCTTGAGTTTGT
AACAGCTGCTGGGATTACACATGGCATGGATGAACTATACAAACCCGGGCTGCAGGAATTCGATATCAAG
CTTATCGATATGAACGAAGCAGATGTTACAAAATTTGTTAATAATGCCAGGAAAACGCTGACCGATGCTC
AACTTTTATGTTCAAGTGCTAATTTAAGGATTGTAGATATTAAGAAAAAATTGTCATCTTGGCAGTTGAG
TATTTCAAAACTCAATTTTCTAATAGTTGGCTTGAGACAGCAAGGAAAGTTTCTTTACACTATTTTAAAG
GAAGGCATTGGGACAAAGCTAATCCAGAAACAATGGAATCAAGCTGTCTTAGTGGTCTTAGTTGATGAGA
TGAAGTACTGGCAATATGAAATCACTTCTAAAGTACAAAGGTTGGATGGTATAGTAAATGAATTGAGCAT
ATCAGAAAAAGATGATACCGATCCCTCTAAACTAGGAGATTACATCTCGAGAGACAACGTTAACTTATTG
AATGACAAACTGAAAGAAGTGCCAGTAATTGAGCGTCAAATTGAAAACATTAAGCTTCAATACGAAAATA
TGGTCAGAAAAGTTAACAAAGAACTGATTGATACCAAGTTGACGGACGTAACTCAAAAATTCCAAAGTAA
ATTTGGTATAGATAACCTGATGGAAACAAATGTTGCAGAGCAGTTTAGCAGGGAACTAACGGACCTTGAA
AAAGATTTAGCAGAGATAATGAATTCATTGACACAGCACTTTGATAAGACATTGCTGTTACAAGATAAAA
AAATTGATAACGATGAACGTGAGGAGCTGTTTAAGGTGGTACAAGGCGACGACAAAGAACTATACAACAT
TTTCAAAACTCTGCATGGGGTAATTGATGACGTGGACAAAACAATTCTTAACTTGGGTCAATTTTTGCAG
GCAAAAATAAAGGAAAAGACAGAACTACACAGCGAAGTTTCTGAAATAATAAACGATTTCAATAGAAATT
TGGAATATCTATTAATCTTTAAAGATATTTCCAATCTGATTGATAGCTTCAAAAATTCCTGTACACAAGA
TATTCAAACAACTAAGGAACTTTGTGAATTTTATGATAATTTTGAAGAAAGCTACGGTAACTTAGTTCTA
GAAGCAAAGAGGAGAAAGGATGTGGCAAACAGAATGAAAACTATATTGAAAGATTGTGAAAAGCAGTTGC
AGAATTTAGATGCTCAGGACCAGGAAGAACGTCAGAATTTTATAGCGGAAAATGGAACTTATCTTCCTGA
GACAATCTGGCCCGGTAAAATTGACGATTTTTCTTCCCTGTACACTTTAAATTACAACGTGAAGAATCCT
TAGGTCGACCTCGAGTCATGTAATTAGTTATGTCACGCTTACATTCACGCCCTCCCCCCACATCCGCTCT
AACCGAAAAGGAAGGAGTTAGACAACCTGAAGTCTAGGTCCCTATTTATTTTTTTATAGTTATGTTAGTA
TTAAGAACGTTATTTATATTTCAAATTTTTCTTTTTTTTCTGTACAGACGCGTGTACGCATGTAACATTA
TACTGAAAACCTTGCTTGAGAAGGTTTTGGGACGCTCGAAGGCTTTAATTTGCGGCCGGTACCCAATTCG
CCCTATAGTGAGTCGTATTACGCGCGCTCACTGGCCGTCGTTTTACAACGTCGTGACTGGGAAAACCCTG
GCGTTACCCAACTTAATCGCCTTGCAGCACATCCCCCTTTCGCCAGCTGGCGTAATAGCGAAGAGGCCCG
CACCGATCGCCCTTCCCAACAGTTGCGCAGCCTGAATGGCGAATGG
[124 nt withheld, positions 2917-3040]
C
[91 nt withheld, positions 3042-3132]
A
[49 nt withheld, positions 3134-3182]
CCTTTGACGTTGGAGTCCACGTTCTTT
[37 nt withheld, positions 3210-3246]
ACCCTATCTCGGTCTATTCTTTTGATTTATAAGGGATTTTGCCGATTTCGGCCTATTGGTTAAAAAATGA
GCTGATTTAACAAAAATTTAACGCGAATTTTAACAAAATATTAACGCTTACAATTTCCTGATGCGGTATT
TTCTCCTTACGCATCTGTGCGGTATTTCACACCGCATAGGGTAATAACTGATATAATTAAATTGAAGCTC
TAATTTGTGAGTTTAGTATACATGCATTTACTTATAATACAGTTTTTTAGTTTTGCTGGCCGCATCTTCT
CAAATATGCTTCCCAGCCTGCTTTTCTGTAACGTTCACCCTCTACCTTAGCATCCCTTCCCTTTGCAAAT
AGTCCTCTTCCAACAATAATAATGTCAGATCCTGTAGAGACCACATCATCCACGGTTCTATACTGTTGAC
CCAATGCGTCTCCCTTGTCATCTAAACCCACACCGGGTGTCATAATCAACCAATCGTAACCTTCATCTCT
TCCACCCATGTCTCTTTGAGCAATAAAGCCGATAACAAAATCTTTGTCGCTCTTCGCAATGTCAACAGTA
CCCTTAGTATATTCTCCAGTAGATAGGGAGCCCTTGCATGACAATTCTGCTAACATCAAAAGGCCTCTAG
GTTCCTTTGTTACTTCTTCTGCCGCCTGCTTCAAACCGCTAACAATACCTGGGCCCACCACACCGTGTGC
ATTCGTAATGTCTGCCCATTCTGCTATTCTGTATACACCCGCAGAGTACTGCAATTTGACTGTATTACCA
ATGTCAGCAAATTTTCTGTCTTCGAAGAGTAAAAAATTGTACTTGGCGGATAATGCCTTTAGCGGCTTAA
CTGTGCCCTCCATGGAAAAATCAGTCAAGATATCCACATGTGTTTTTAGTAAACAAATTTTGGGACCTAA
TGCTTCAACTAACTCCAGTAATTCCTTGGTGGTACGAACATCCAATGAAGCACACAAGTTTGTTTGCTTT
TCGTGCATGATATTAAATAGCTTGGCAGCAACAGGACTAGGATGAGTAGCAGCACGTTCCTTATATGTAG
CTTTCGACATGATTTATCTTCGTTTCCTGCAGGTTTTTGTTCTGTGCAGTTGGGTTAAGAATACTGGGCA
ATTTCATGTTTCTTCAACACTACATATGCGTATATATACCAATCTAAGTCTGTGCTCCTTCCTTCGTTCT
TCCTTCTGTTCGGAGATTACCGAATCAAAAAAATTTCAAGGAAACCGAAATCAAAAAAAAGAATAAAAAA
AAAATGATGAATTGAAAAGGTGGTATGGTGCACTCTCAGTACAATCTGCTCTGATGCCGCATAGTTAAGC
CAGCCCCGACACCCGCCAACACCCGCTGACGCGCCCTGACGGGCTTGTCTGCTCCCGGCATCCGCTTACA
GACAAGCTGTGACCGTCTCCGGGAGCTGCATGTGTCAGAGGTTTTCACCGTCATCACCGAAACGCGCGAG
ACGAAAGGGCCTCGTGATACGCCTATTTTTATAGGTTAATGTCATGATAATAATGGTTTCTTAGACGGAT
CGCTTGCCTGTAACTTACACGCGCCTCGTATCTTTTAATGATGGAATAATTTGGGAATTTACTCTGTGTT
TATTTATTTTTATGTTTTGTATTTGGATTTTAGAAAGTAAATAAAGAAGGTAGAAGAGTTACGGAATGAA
GAAAAAAAAATAAACAAAGGTTTAAAAAATTTCAACAAAAAGCGTACTTTACATATATATTTATTAGACA
AGAAAAGCAGATTAAATAGATATACATTCGATTAACGATAAGTAAAATGTAAAATCACAGGATTTTCGTG
TGTGGTCTTCTACACAGACAAGATGAAACAATTCGGCATTAATACCTGAGAGCAGGAAGAGCAAGATAAA
AGGTAGTATTTGTTGGCGATCCCCCTAGAGTCTTTTACATCTTCGGAAAACAAAAACTATTTTTTCTTTA
ATTTCTTTTTTTACTTTCTATTTTTAATTTATATATTTATATTAAAAAATTTAAATTATAATTATTTTTA
TAGCACGTGATGAAAAGGACCCAGGTGGCACTTTTCGGGGAAATGTGCGCGGAACCCCTATTTGTTTATT
TTTCTAAATACATTCAAATATGTATCCGCTCATGAGACAATAACCCTGATAAATGCTTCAATAATATTGA
AAAAGGAAGAGTATGAGTATTCAACATTTCCGTGTCGCCCTTATTCCCTTTTTTGCGGCATTTTGCCTTC
CTGTTTTTGCTCACCCAGAAACGCTGGTGAAAGTAAAAGATGCTGAAGATCAGTTGGGTGCACGAGTGGG
TTACATCGAACTGGATCTCAACAGCGGTAAGATCCTTGAGAGTTTTCGCCCCGAAGAACGTTTTCCAATG
ATGAGCACTTTTAAAGTTCTGCTATGTGGCGCGGTATTATCCCGTATTGACGCCGGGCAAGAGCAACTCG
GTCGCCGCATACACTATTCTCAGAATGACTTGGTTGAGTACTCACCAGTCACAGAAAAGCATCTTACGGA
TGGCATGACAGTAAGAGAATTATGCAGTGCTGCCATAACCATGAGTGATAACACTGCGGCCAACTTACTT
CTGACAACGATCGGAGGACCGAAGGAGCTAACCGCTTTTTTGCACAACATGGGGGATCATGTAACTCGCC
TTGATCGTTGGGAACCGGAGCTGAATGAAGCCATACCAAACGACGAGCGTGACACCACGATGCCTGTAGC
AATGGCAACAACGTTGCGCAAACTATTAACTGGCGAACTACTTACTCTAGCTTCCCGGCAACAATTAATA
GACTGGATGGAGGCGGATAAAGTTGCAGGACCACTTCTGCGCTCGGCCCTTCCGGCTGGCTGGTTTATTG
CTGATAAATCTGGAGCCGGTGAGCGTGGGTCTCGCGGTATCATTGCAGCACTGGGGCCAGATGGTAAGCC
CTCCCGTATCGTAGTTATCTACACGACGGGGAGTCAGGCAACTATGGATGAACGAAATAGACAGATCGCT
GAGATAGGTGCCTCACTGATTAAGCATTGGTAACTGTCAGACCAAGTTTACTCATATATACTTTAGATTG
ATTTAAAACTTCATTTTTAATTTAAAAGGATCTAGGTGAAGATCCTTTTTGATAATCTCATGACCAAAAT
CCCTTAACGTGAGTTTTCGTTCCACTGAGCGTCAGACCCCGTAGAAAAGATCAAAGGATCTTCTTGAGAT
CCTTTTTTTCTGCGCGTAATCTGCTGCTTGCAAACAAAAAAACCACCGCTACCAGCGGTGGTTTGTTTGC
CGGATCAAGAGCTACCAACTCTTTTTCCGAAGGTAACTGGCTTCAGCAGAGCGCAGATACCAAATACTGT
TCTTCTAGTGTAGCCGTAGTTAGGCCACCACTTCAAGAACTCTGTAGCACCGCCTACATACCTCGCTCTG
CTAATCCTGTTACCAGTGGCTGCTGCCAGTGGCGATAAGTCGTGTCTTACCGGGTTGGACTCAAGACGAT
AGTTACCGGATAAGGCGCAGCGGTCGGGCTGAACGGGGGGTTCGTGCACACAGCCCAGCTTGGAGCGAAC
GACCTACACCGAACTGAGATACCTACAGCGTGAGCTATGAGAAAGCGCCACGCTTCCCGAAGGGAGAAAG
GCGGACAGGTATCCGGTAAGCGGCAGGGTCGGAACAGGAGAGCGCACGAGGGAGCTTCCAGGGGGAAACG
CCTGGTATCTTTATAGTCCTGTCGGGTTTCGCCACCTCTGACTTGAGCGTCGATTTTTGTGATGCTCGTC
AGGGGGGCGGAGCCTATGGAAAAACGCCAGCAACGCGGCCTTTTTACGGTTCCTGGCCTTTTGCTGGCCT
TTTGCTCACATGTTCTTTCCTGCGTTATCCCCTGATTCTGTGGATAACCGTATTACCGCCTTTGAGTGAG
CTGATACCGCTCGCCGCAGCCGAACGACCGAGCGCAGCGAGTCAGTGAGCGAGGAAGCGGAAGAGCGCCC
AATACGCAAACCGCCTCTCCCCGCGCGTTGGCCGATTCATTAATGCAGCTGGCACGACAGGTTT
Features (pLannotate 1.2.2; 22 found; start..end, strand, type, name):
     36..57      +  protein_bind   CAP binding site: CAP binding activates transcription in the presence of cAMP. E. coli catabolite activator protein
     72..102     +  promoter       lac promoter: promoter for the E. coli lac operon
    110..126     +  protein_bind   lac operator: The lac repressor binds to the lac operator to inhibit transcription in E. coli. This inhibition can be relieved by adding lactose or isopropyl-β-D-thiogalactopyranoside (IPTG). lac repressor encoded by lacI
    171..189     +  promoter       T3 promoter: promoter for bacteriophage T3 RNA polymerase
    208..442     +  promoter       CUP1 promoter: S. cerevisiae CUP1; inducible metallothionein promoter, regulated by Cu2+
    450..1163    +  CDS            GFP (S65T): GFP (S65T) is a basic (constitutively fluorescent) green fluorescent protein published in 1995, derived from Aequorea victoria.
   1164..1200    +  misc_feature   MCS (fragment): pBluescript multiple cloning site
   1200..2450    +  CDS            ATG17: ATG17_YEAST - Also known as APG17. Experimental evidence at protein level: Swiss-Prot protein existence level 1. Autophagy-specific protein that functions with ATG13, ATG29, and CIS1/ATG31 in response to autophagy-inducing signals as a scaffold to recruit other ATG proteins to organize pre-autophagosomal structure (PAS) formation. Modulates the timing and magnitude of the autophagy response, such as the size of the sequestering vesicles, through interacting with and regulating ATG1 kinase activity. Plays particularly a role in pexophagy and nucleophagy. With ATG13, is required for ATG1 activat
   2466..2713    +  terminator     CYC1 terminator: S. cerevisiae CYC1; transcription terminator for CYC1
   2732..2750    -  promoter       T7 promoter: promoter for bacteriophage T7 RNA polymerase
   2758..2913    +  CDS            lacZα (fragment): LacZα fragment of β-galactosidase; lacZ fragment
   2917..3345    +  rep_origin     f1 ori (sequence partly withheld): f1 bacteriophage origin of replication; arrow indicates direction of (+) strand synthesis
   3373..3424    -  misc_feature   bom (fragment): basis of mobility region from pBR322
   3503..4306    -  CDS            URA3: orotidine-5'-phosphate decarboxylase, required for uracil biosynthesis; S. cerevisiae URA3; yeast auxotrophic marker, counterselectable with 5-fluoroorotic acid (5-FOA)
   4307..4522    -  promoter       URA3 promoter: S. cerevisiae URA3
   4530..4579    -  misc_feature   bom (fragment): basis of mobility region from pBR322
   4681..4716    -  CDS            rop (fragment): Rop protein, which maintains plasmids at low copy number; rop
   4784..5287    -  misc_feature   CEN/ARS: S. cerevisiae CEN6 centromere fused to an autonomously replicating sequence
   5324..5428    +  promoter       AmpR promoter: bla
   5429..6289    +  CDS            AmpR: β-lactamase; bla; confers resistance to ampicillin, carbenicillin, and related antibiotics
   6460..7048    +  rep_origin     ori: high-copy-number ColE1/pMB1/pBR322/pUC origin of replication
   7231..23      +  CDS            lacI (fragment) (across the origin): lac repressor; lacI; The lac repressor binds to the lac operator to inhibit transcription in E. coli. This inhibition can be relieved by adding lactose or isopropyl-β-D-thiogalactopyranoside (IPTG).
