[The description below was written by a language model from this plasmid's Addgene catalogue record and pLannotate feature annotations shown in this document.]
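Description:
pCu-GFP-Atg17(416) is a yeast expression plasmid built on pRS416, a low-copy centromeric E. coli–S. cerevisiae shuttle vector. In yeast it is maintained through a CEN6/ARS element, which gives stable segregation at roughly chromosomal copy number, and is selected by the URA3 marker, which complements uracil auxotrophy and can be counterselected with 5-FOA. In bacteria it replicates from a ColE1/pUC-type origin and is selected with ampicillin through the β-lactamase gene. The backbone also carries the usual pBluescript-derived remnants: an f1 origin, lac promoter/operator and lacZα fragments, and T3 and T7 promoters flanking the cloning region.

The payload, cloned between the SacI and KpnI sites, is a single expression cassette in which the copper-regulated CUP1 metallothionein promoter drives an N-terminal GFP (S65T) fused, through a short linker derived from polylinker sequence, to the S. cerevisiae ATG17 open reading frame, followed by the CYC1 terminator. Atg17 is an autophagy scaffold protein that acts with Atg13, Atg29 and Atg31 to organise the pre-autophagosomal structure and to regulate Atg1 kinase activity. The GFP fusion therefore lets Atg17 be followed by fluorescence microscopy in living yeast, with the CUP1 promoter allowing expression to be modulated by copper. The depositor notes an additional E260G substitution that is not considered functionally significant. The stated purpose is simply expression of GFP-Atg17, and the associated work concerns how the Atg17-Atg31-Atg29 complex cooperates with Atg11 in autophagosome–vacuole fusion.
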