Addgene plasmid #121408: pCu-GFP-Atg17(416)
Purpose: Expressing GFP-Atg17
Depositing lab: Daniel Klionsky. Depositing organization: University of Michigan. Publication: The Atg17-Atg31-Atg29 Complex Coordinates with Atg11 to Recruit the Vam7 SNARE and Mediate Autophagosome-Vacuole Fusion. Liu X, Mao K, Yu AYH, Omairi-Nasser A, Austin J 2nd, Glick BS, Yip CK, Klionsky DJ. Curr Biol. 2016 Jan 25;26(2):150-160. doi: 10.1016/j.cub.2015.11.054. Epub 2016 Jan 7. PubMed 26774783.
Backbone
  Vector backbone: pRS416
  Vector type: Yeast Expression
  Selectable markers: URA3
Growth in bacteria
  Bacterial resistance: Ampicillin, 100 μg/mL
  Growth temperature: 37°C
  Growth strain: DH5alpha
  Copy number: Unknown
Gene/Insert
  Gene/Insert name: CUP1p-GFP-ATG17 ORF-CYC1 terminator (alt name: ATG17)
  Species: S. cerevisiae (budding yeast)
  Promoter: CUP1 promoter
  Cloning method: Restriction Enzyme; 5′ cloning site Sac1 (unknown if destroyed); 3′ cloning site Kpn1 (unknown if destroyed)
  Sequencing primers: 5′ gctggcgaaagggggatg
Terms and licenses: Academic/Nonprofit Terms; Industry Terms: Not Available to Industry
Depositor comments: Depositor notes that the additional E260G is not of functional concern
How to cite: pCu-GFP-Atg17(416) was a gift from Daniel Klionsky (Addgene plasmid # 121408 ; http://n2t.net/addgene:121408 ; RRID:Addgene_121408)
